Addgene plasmid #40034: pEGFP-C1 hSlp4-a SHD
Depositing lab: Fernando Martin-Belmonte. Depositing organization: Centro de Biologia Molecular Severo Ochoa. Publication: Synaptotagmin-like proteins control the formation of a single apical membrane domain in epithelial cells. Galvez-Santisteban M, Rodriguez-Fraticelli AE, Bryant DM, Vergarajauregui S, Yasuda T, Banon-Rodriguez I, Bernascone I, Datta A, Spivak N, Young K, Slim CL, Brakeman PR, Fukuda M, Mostov KE, Martin-Belmonte F. Nat Cell Biol. 2012 Jul 22. doi: 10.1038/ncb2541. PubMed 22820376.
Backbone
  Vector backbone: pEGFP-C1
  Backbone manufacturer: Clontech
  Backbone size w/o insert (bp): 4700
  Total vector size (bp): 5100
  Vector type: Mammalian Expression
  Selectable markers: Neomycin (select with G418)
Growth in bacteria
  Bacterial resistance: Kanamycin, 50 μg/mL
  Growth temperature: 37°C
  Growth strain: DH5alpha
  Copy number: High Copy
Gene/Insert
  Gene/Insert name: hSlp4-a SHD (alt names: Synaptotagmin-like protein 4-a; Slp4-a SHD; Granuphilin)
  Species: H. sapiens (human)
  Insert size (bp): 429
  Mutation: SHD domain (1-143)
  GenBank ID: NM_080737
  Entrez Gene: SYTL4 (a.k.a. SLP4)
  Promoter: CMV promoter
  Tag / fusion protein: EGFP (N terminal on backbone)
  Cloning method: Restriction Enzyme; 5′ cloning site EcoRI (not destroyed); 3′ cloning site BamHI (not destroyed)
  Sequencing primers: 5′ CATGGTCCTGCTGGAGTTCG; 3′ GATGAGTTTGGACAAACCACAAC
Resource information
  A portion of this plasmid was derived from a plasmid made by: Open Biosystems cDNA clone
Terms and licenses: Academic/Nonprofit Terms; Industry Terms: Not Available to Industry
How to cite: pEGFP-C1 hSlp4-a SHD was a gift from Fernando Martin-Belmonte (Addgene plasmid # 40034 ; http://n2t.net/addgene:40034 ; RRID:Addgene_40034)
