[The description below was written by a language model from this plasmid's Addgene catalogue record.]
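Description:
pEGFP-C1 hSlp4-a SHD is a mammalian expression plasmid built on the Clontech pEGFP-C1 backbone, with a total size of about 5.1 kb. It is propagated in E. coli as a high-copy plasmid under kanamycin selection. The same backbone provides neomycin resistance, so transfected mammalian cells can be selected with G418. No feature table accompanies the record, so other backbone elements such as the origins of replication and polyadenylation signals are not itemised.

The insert is a 429 bp fragment of human SYTL4, which encodes synaptotagmin-like protein 4-a (Slp4-a, also called granuphilin). It covers residues 1–143, the region the record designates as the SHD domain. This abbreviation generally stands for Slp homology domain, the N-terminal region of Slp family proteins known for binding Rab GTPases. The fragment was derived from a commercial cDNA clone and cloned between the EcoRI and BamHI sites, both of which remain intact. This places it downstream of the backbone's EGFP coding sequence. The CMV promoter therefore drives strong constitutive expression of a fusion protein with EGFP at the N terminus of the isolated SHD.

The construct allows the SHD alone to be expressed and followed by fluorescence in living or fixed mammalian cells, separately from the rest of the Slp4-a protein. The associated publication concerns the role of synaptotagmin-like proteins in forming a single apical membrane domain in epithelial cells. This suggests the plasmid was used to examine what this domain contributes to Slp4-a localisation or function in epithelial polarity, although the record does not describe specific experiments.
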