>Addgene plasmid #40034 | pEGFP-C1 hSlp4-a SHD | addgene partial sequence | sequence record 54501 | EGFP-C 5'-CATGGTCCTGCTGGAGTTCGTG-3'
TCCGGACTCAGATCTCGAGCTCAAGCTTCGAATTCTATGTCGGAGTTACTGGACCTTTCTTTTCTGTCTG
AGGAGGAAAAGGATTTGATTCTCAGTGTTCTACAGCGAGATGAAGAGGTCCGGAAAGCAGATGAGAAAAG
GATTAGGCGACTAAAGAATGAGTTACTGGAGATAAAAAGGAAAGGGGCCAAGAGGGGCAGCCAACACTAC
AGTGATCGGACCTGTGCCCGGTGCCAGGAGAGCCTGGGCCGTTTGAGTCCCAAAACCAATACTTGTCGGG
GTTGTAATCACCTGGTGTGTCGGGACTGCCGCATACAGGAAAGCAATGGTACCTGGAGGTGCAAGGTGTG
CGCCAAGGAAATAGAGTTGAAGAAAGCAACTGGGGACTGGTTTTATGACCAGAAAGTGAATCGCTTTGCT
TACCGCACAGGTAGTGAGATAATCAGGATGTCCCTGCGCCACAAATGAGGATCCACCGGATCTAGATAAC
TGATCATAATCAGCCATACCACATTTGTAGAGGTTTTACTTGCTTTAAAAAACCTCCCACACCTCCCCCT
GAACCTGAAACATAAAATGAATGCAATTGTTGTTGTTAACTTGTTTATTGCAGCTTATAATGGTTACAAA
TAAAGCAATAGCATCACAAATTTCACAAATAAAGCATTTTTTTCACTGCATTCTAGTTGTGGTTTGTCCA
AACTCATCAATGTATCTTAACGCGTAAATTGTAAGCGTTAATATTTTGTTAAAATTCGCGTTAAATTTTT
GT
